Addgene plasmid #83173: Hs.NRAS
Purpose: Gateway ORF Entry clone of human NRAS [NM_002524.4 ] with stop codon (for native or N-terminal fusions)
Depositing lab: Dominic Esposito. Depositing organization: National Cancer Institute (NCI).
Backbone
  Vector backbone: pDonor-255
  Backbone size w/o insert (bp): 2693
  Vector type: Gateway Entry Clone
Growth in bacteria
  Bacterial resistance: Spectinomycin, 50 μg/mL
  Growth temperature: 37°C
  Growth strain: DH10B
  Copy number: High Copy
Gene/Insert
  Gene/Insert name: NRAS
  Species: H. sapiens (human)
  Insert size (bp): 573
  GenBank ID: NM_002524.4
  Entrez Gene: NRAS (a.k.a. ALPS4, CMNS, KRAS, N-ras, NCMS, NRAS1, NS6)
  Cloning method: Gateway Cloning
  Sequencing primers: 5′ M13F 23-mer (5'-CCCAGTCACGACGTTGTAAAACG); 3′ attLR 23-mer (5'-TAACATCAGAGATTTTGAGACAC)
Terms and licenses: Academic/Nonprofit Terms; Industry Terms: Not Available to Industry
How to cite: Hs.NRAS was a gift from Dominic Esposito (Addgene plasmid # 83173 ; http://n2t.net/addgene:83173 ; RRID:Addgene_83173)
