[The description below was written by a language model from this plasmid's Addgene catalogue record and pLannotate feature annotations shown in this document.]
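Description:
Hs.NRAS is a Gateway entry clone carrying the human NRAS open reading frame (based on the NM_002524.4 reference transcript) in the pDonor-255 backbone. It is a small bacterial plasmid of about 3.3 kb, maintained in E. coli at high copy through a ColE1/pUC-type origin and selected with spectinomycin via the aadA aminoglycoside adenylyltransferase gene (SmR). The annotation places a partial class 1 integron Pc promoter and a short gentamicin acetyltransferase remnant upstream of this marker. Short lacZα and lacI fragments also appear to be backbone remnants rather than functional elements. rrnB T1 and T2 terminators lie near the cloning region, where such elements typically insulate an insert from read-through transcription.

The payload is the NRAS coding sequence, which encodes a small Ras-family GTPase that binds GDP/GTP and has intrinsic GTPase activity. The insert is about 570 bp and retains its stop codon. It is flanked by attL recombination sites, which the automated annotation labels as attL3 upstream and a partial attL2 downstream. The catalogue entry does not specify which att variants are present, so the exact site identities should be checked before planning a recombination. The entry clone has no promoter driving NRAS and is not meant for expression itself. Instead, an LR Clonase reaction transfers the ORF into a destination vector, which supplies the promoter, tags and host-specific elements. Because the stop codon is kept, the clone suits expression of native, untagged NRAS or N-terminal fusions, but not C-terminal fusions.
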