Features (pLannotate 1.2.2; 11 found; start..end, strand, type, name):
     18..54      -  CDS            lacZα (fragment): LacZα fragment of β-galactosidase; lacZ fragment
     85..180     +  protein_bind   attL3: mutant version of attL; recombination site for the Gateway® LR reaction LR Clonase™
    186..752     +  CDS            NRAS: RASN_HUMAN - Also known as HRAS1. Experimental evidence at protein level: Swiss-Prot protein existence level 1. Ras proteins bind GDP/GTP and possess intrinsic GTPase activity. From Homo sapiens (Human).
    763..856     -  protein_bind   attL2 (fragment): mutant version of attL; recombination site for the Gateway® LR reaction LR Clonase™
    971..994     +  promoter       Pc promoter (fragment): intI1 (promoter lies within the coding sequence); class 1 integron promoter
   1170..1226    +  CDS            GmR (fragment): gentamycin acetyltransferase; aacC1; confers resistance to gentamycin
   1233..2024    +  CDS            SmR: aminoglycoside adenylyltransferase (Murphy, 1985); aadA; confers resistance to spectinomycin and streptomycin
   2117..2705    +  rep_origin     ori: high-copy-number ColE1/pMB1/pBR322/pUC origin of replication
   2888..2980    +  CDS            lacI (fragment): lac repressor; lacI; The lac repressor binds to the lac operator to inhibit transcription in E. coli. This inhibition can be relieved by adding lactose or isopropyl-β-D-thiogalactopyranoside (IPTG).
   3035..3062    -  terminator     rrnB T2 terminator: transcription terminator T2 from the E. coli rrnB gene
   3194..3237    +  terminator     rrnB T1 terminator: Escherichia coli rrnB; transcription terminator T1 from the E. coli rrnB gene
>Addgene plasmid #83173 | Hs.NRAS | depositor full sequence | sequence record 158136 | Full Sequence
TTAACGCTAGCATGGATGTTTTCCCAGTCACGACGTTGTAAAACGACGGCCAGTCTTAAAATTCGAGCTC
GGTCCGAGGATCCGAAATAATGATTTTATTTTGACTGATAGTGACCTGTTCGTTGCAACAAATTGATAAG
CAATGCTTTTTTATAATGCCAACTTTGTACAAAAAAGTTGGCACCATGACTGAGTACAAACTGGTGGTGG
TTGGAGCAGGTGGTGTTGGGAAAAGCGCACTGACAATCCAGCTAATCCAGAACCACTTTGTAGATGAATA
TGATCCCACCATAGAGGATTCTTACAGAAAACAAGTGGTTATAGATGGTGAAACCTGTTTGTTGGACATA
CTGGATACAGCTGGACAAGAAGAGTACAGTGCCATGAGAGACCAATACATGAGGACAGGCGAAGGCTTCC
TCTGTGTATTTGCCATCAATAATAGCAAGTCATTTGCGGATATTAACCTCTACAGGGAGCAGATTAAGCG
AGTAAAAGACTCGGATGATGTACCTATGGTGCTAGTGGGAAACAAGTGTGATTTGCCAACAAGGACAGTT
GATACAAAACAAGCCCACGAACTGGCCAAGAGTTACGGGATTCCATTCATTGAAACCTCAGCCAAGACCA
GACAGGGTGTTGAAGATGCTTTTTACACACTGGTAAGAGAAATACGCCAGTACCGAATGAAAAAACTCAA
CAGCAGTGATGATGGGACTCAGGGTTGTATGGGATTGCCATGTGTGGTGATGTAATAATCAACTTTCTTG
TACAAAGTTGGCATTATAGGAAAGCATTGCTTATCAATTTGTTGCAACGAACAGGTCACTATCAGTCAAA
ATAAAATCATTATTTGCATGCAAGCTTAGATCCTCTAGACCAGCCAGGACAGAAATGCCTCGACTTCGCT
GCTACCCAAGGTTGCCGGGTGACGCACACCGTGGAAACGGATGAAGGCACGAACCCAGTGGACATAAGCC
TGTTCGGTTCGTAAGCTGTAATGCAAGTAGCGTATGCGCTCACGCAACTGGTCCAGAACCTTGACCGAAC
GCAGCGGTGGTAACGGCGCAGTGGCGGTTTTCATGGCTTGTTATGACTGTTTTTTTGGGGTACAGTCTAT
GCCTCGGGCATCCAAGCAGCAAGCGCGTTACGCCGTGGGTCGATGTTTGATGTTATGGAGCAGCAACGAT
GTTACGCAGCAGGGCAGTCGCCCTAAAACAAAGTTAAACATTATGAGGGAAGCGGTGATCGCCGAAGTAT
CGACTCAACTATCAGAGGTAGTTGGCGTCATCGAGCGCCATCTCGAACCGACGTTGCTGGCCGTACATTT
GTACGGCTCCGCAGTGGATGGCGGCCTGAAGCCACACAGTGATATTGATTTGCTGGTTACGGTGACCGTA
AGGCTTGATGAAACAACGCGGCGAGCTTTGATCAACGACCTTTTGGAAACTTCGGCTTCCCCTGGAGAGA
GCGAGATTCTCCGCGCTGTAGAAGTCACCATTGTTGTGCACGACGACATCATTCCGTGGCGTTATCCAGC
TAAGCGCGAACTGCAATTTGGAGAATGGCAGCGCAATGACATTCTTGCAGGTATCTTCGAGCCAGCCACG
ATCGACATTGATCTGGCTATCTTGCTGACAAAAGCAAGAGAACATAGCGTTGCCTTGGTAGGTCCAGCGG
CGGAGGAACTCTTTGATCCGGTTCCTGAACAGGATCTATTTGAGGCGCTAAATGAAACCTTAACGCTATG
GAACTCGCCGCCCGACTGGGCTGGCGATGAGCGAAATGTAGTGCTTACGTTGTCCCGCATTTGGTACAGC
GCAGTAACCGGCAAAATCGCGCCGAAGGATGTCGCTGCCGACTGGGCAATGGAGCGCCTGCCGGCCCAGT
ATCAGCCCGTCATACTTGAAGCTAGACAGGCTTATCTTGGACAAGAAGAAGATCGCTTGGCCTCGCGCGC
AGATCAGTTGGAAGAATTTGTCCACTACGTGAAAGGCGAGATCACCAAGGTAGTCGGCAAATAACCCTCG
AGCCACCCATGACCAAAATCCCTTAACGTGAGTTACGCGTCGTTCCACTGAGCGTCAGACCCCGTAGAAA
AGATCAAAGGATCTTCTTGAGATCCTTTTTTTCTGCGCGTAATCTGCTGCTTGCAAACAAAAAAACCACC
GCTACCAGCGGTGGTTTGTTTGCCGGATCAAGAGCTACCAACTCTTTTTCCGAAGGTAACTGGCTTCAGC
AGAGCGCAGATACCAAATACTGTCCTTCTAGTGTAGCCGTAGTTAGGCCACCACTTCAAGAACTCTGTAG
CACCGCCTACATACCTCGCTCTGCTAATCCTGTTACCAGTGGCTGCTGCCAGTGGCGATAAGTCGTGTCT
TACCGGGTTGGACTCAAGACGATAGTTACCGGATAAGGCGCAGCGGTCGGGCTGAACGGGGGGTTCGTGC
ACACAGCCCAGCTTGGAGCGAACGACCTACACCGAACTGAGATACCTACAGCGTGAGCATTGAGAAAGCG
CCACGCTTCCCGAAGGGAGAAAGGCGGACAGGTATCCGGTAAGCGGCAGGGTCGGAACAGGAGAGCGCAC
GAGGGAGCTTCCAGGGGGAAACGCCTGGTATCTTTATAGTCCTGTCGGGTTTCGCCACCTCTGACTTGAG
CGTCGATTTTTGTGATGCTCGTCAGGGGGGCGGAGCCTATGGAAAAACGCCAGCAACGCGGCCTTTTTAC
GGTTCCTGGCCTTTTGCTGGCCTTTTGCTCACATGTTCTTTCCTGCGTTATCCCCTGATTCTGTGGATAA
CCGTATTACCGCCTTTGAGTGAGCTGATACCGCTCGCCGCAGCCGAACGACCGAGCGCAGCGAGTCAGTG
AGCGAGGAAGCGGAAGAGCGCCCAATACGCAAACCGCCTCTCCCCGCGCGTTGGCCGATTCATTAATGCA
GCTGGCACGACAGGTTTCCCGACTGGAAAGCGGGCAGTGAGCGCAACGCAATTAATACGCGTACCGCTAG
CCAGGAAGAGTTTGTAGAAACGCAAAAAGGCCATCCGTCAGGATGGCCTTCTGCTTAGTTTGATGCCTGG
CAGTTTATGGCGGGCGTCCTGCCCGCCACCCTCCGGGCCGTTGCTTCACAACGTTCAAATCCGCTCCCGG
CGGATTTGTCCTACTCAGGAGAGCGTTCACCGACAAACAACAGATAAAACGAAAGGCCCAGTCTTCCGAC
TGAGCCTTTCGTTTTATTTGATGCCTGGCAGTTCCCTACTCTCGCG
