>Addgene plasmid #83173 | Hs.NRAS | addgene partial sequence | sequence record 159223 | M13pUC-Fwd 5'-CCCAGTCACGACGTTGTAAAACG-3'
AATTCGAGCTCGGTCCGAGGATCCGAAATAATGATTTTATTTTGACTGATAGTGACCTGTTCGTTGCAAC
AAATTGATAAGCAATGCTTTTTTATAATGCCAACTTTGTACAAAAAAGTTGGCACCATGACTGAGTACAA
ACTGGTGGTGGTTGGAGCAGGTGGTGTTGGGAAAAGCGCACTGACAATCCAGCTAATCCAGAACCACTTT
GTAGATGAATATGATCCCACCATAGAGGATTCTTACAGAAAACAAGTGGTTATAGATGGTGAAACCTGTT
TGTTGGACATACTGGATACAGCTGGACAAGAAGAGTACAGTGCCATGAGAGACCAATACATGAGGACAGG
CGAAGGCTTCCTCTGTGTATTTGCCATCAATAATAGCAAGTCATTTGCGGATATTAACCTCTACAGGGAG
CAGATTAAGCGAGTAAAAGACTCGGATGATGTACCTATGGTGCTAGTGGGAAACAAGTGTGATTTGCCAA
CAAGGACAGTTGATACAAAACAAGCCCACGAACTGGCCAAGAGTTACGGGATTCCATTCATTGAAACCTC
AGCCAAGACCAGACAGGGTGTTGAAGATGCTTTTTACACACTGGTAAGAGAAATACGCCAGTACCGAATG
AAAAAACTCAACAGCAGTGATGATGGGACTCAGGGTTGTATGGGATTGCCATGTGTGGTGATGTAATAAT
CAACTTTCTTGTACAAAGTTGGCATTATAGGAAAGCATTGCTTATCAATTTGTTGCAACGAACAGGTCAC
TATCAGTCAAAATAAAATCATTATTTGCATGCAAGCTTAGATCCTCTAGACCAGCCAGGACAGAAATGCC
TCGACTTCGCTGCTACCCAAGGTTGCCGGGTGACGCACACCGTGGAAACGGATGAAGGCACGAACC
